Addgene plasmid #148516: pnEA-NpM-DmThor_50-83-P66KP71Q-GB1_AD
Purpose: Bacterial Expression of DmThor_50-83-P66KP71Q
Depositing lab: Elisa Izaurralde. Depositing organization: Max Planck Institute for Developmental Biology. Publication: The Structures of eIF4E-eIF4G Complexes Reveal an Extended Interface to Regulate Translation Initiation. Gruner S, Peter D, Weber R, Wohlbold L, Chung MY, Weichenrieder O, Valkov E, Igreja C, Izaurralde E. Mol Cell. 2016 Nov 3;64(3):467-479. doi: 10.1016/j.molcel.2016.09.020. Epub 2016 Oct 20. PubMed 27773676.
Backbone
  Vector backbone: Unknown
  Vector type: Bacterial Expression
Growth in bacteria
  Bacterial resistance: Ampicillin, 100 μg/mL
  Growth temperature: 37°C
  Growth strain: DH5alpha
  Copy number: Low Copy
Gene/Insert
  Gene/Insert name: DmThor_50-83-P66KP71Q
  Species: D. melanogaster (fly)
  Entrez Gene: Thor (a.k.a. Dmel_CG8846, 153432_at, 43-BP, 4E-BP, 4E-BP1, 4EBP, 4e-BP, 4e-bp, 4eBP, 4ebp, BcDNA.HL08053, BcDNA:HL08053, CG8846, CT8705, Dm 4E-BP, Dmel\CG8846, Phas1, Thor/EIF4EBP, anon-WO0172774.158, d4E-BP, d4E-BP1, d4EBP, d4e-bp, d4eBP, dthor, eIF4E-BP, l(2)06270, l(2)k07736, l(2)k13517, pp20, thor)
  Cloning method: Unknown
Terms and licenses: Academic/Nonprofit Terms; Industry Terms: Not Available to Industry
Depositor comments: DmThor sequence given by NCBI: NM_057947.4 Plasmids from this collection were made available to the research community and donated after the lab closed. Please note that the sequence provided by the depositing laboratory may be theoretical/predicted or based on Sanger sequencing results. There may be discrepancies between sequencing results obtained by Addgene and the depositor sequence. If an Addgene verified sequence is not available, please contact before placing your order to request that our lab fully sequence the plasmid.
How to cite: pnEA-NpM-DmThor_50-83-P66KP71Q-GB1_AD was a gift from Elisa Izaurralde (Addgene plasmid # 148516 ; http://n2t.net/addgene:148516 ; RRID:Addgene_148516)
