[The description below was written by a language model from this plasmid's Addgene catalogue record and pLannotate feature annotations shown in this document.]
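Description:
pnEA-NpM-DmThor_50-83-P66KP71Q-GB1_AD is a 7,029 nt bacterial expression plasmid for producing a short mutant fragment of Drosophila melanogaster Thor, the fly 4E-BP (eIF4E-binding protein). The catalogue lists the backbone as unknown, but the annotated features show a pBR322-derived, pET-like architecture. It has a ColE1/pMB1-type origin together with the bom mobility region and the rop gene, which holds copy number low, in agreement with the recorded low-copy status. Selection is by ampicillin through the bla gene and its own promoter. Several tetracycline-resistance fragments and the tet promoter are remnants of the parental vector and are not a functional marker.

Expression is driven by a T7 promoter followed by a lac operator and the phage T7 gene 10 ribosome binding site, with a plasmid-borne lacI gene supplying repressor. Transcription therefore needs a host that provides T7 RNA polymerase and is inducible with IPTG, and it ends at a T7 terminator. The open reading frame begins with a cytosolic maltose-binding protein lacking its signal sequence. It ends with the GB1 domain of streptococcal protein G, a solubility-enhancing partner, followed by a short match annotated as a SET1 tag fragment. The Thor insert itself was not annotated. It presumably lies in the roughly 160 nt gap between MBP and GB1, which fits residues 50–83 plus linker sequence, and the record does not say whether a protease cleavage site is present there. The fragment carries the P66K and P71Q substitutions. The associated publication concerns structures of eIF4E–eIF4G complexes and the regulation of translation initiation, which suggests the construct supplied recombinant peptide for structural or binding studies with eIF4E, although the record states only bacterial expression as its purpose.
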