Features (pLannotate 1.2.2; 20 found; start..end, strand, type, name):
    104..208     +  promoter       AmpR promoter: bla
    209..1069    +  CDS            AmpR: β-lactamase; bla; confers resistance to ampicillin, carbenicillin, and related antibiotics
   1240..1828    +  rep_origin     ori: high-copy-number ColE1/pMB1/pBR322/pUC origin of replication
   2014..2156    -  misc_feature   bom: basis of mobility region from pBR322
   2258..2449    -  CDS            rop: Rop protein, which maintains plasmids at low copy number; rop
   2466..2846    +  CDS            YPB1_ECOLX: Protein predicted: Swiss-Prot protein existence level 4. From Escherichia coli.
   3088..3712    -  CDS            TcR (fragment): tetracycline efflux protein; tet; confers resistance to tetracycline
   3727..3748    -  protein_bind   CAP binding site: CAP binding activates transcription in the presence of cAMP. E. coli catabolite activator protein
   3761..4843    -  CDS            lacI: lac repressor; lacI; The lac repressor binds to the lac operator to inhibit transcription in E. coli. This inhibition can be relieved by adding lactose or isopropyl-β-D-thiogalactopyranoside (IPTG).
   4844..4921    -  promoter       lacI promoter: lacI
   4929..5208    -  CDS            TcR (fragment): tetracycline efflux protein; tet; confers resistance to tetracycline
   5230..5248    +  promoter       T7 promoter: promoter for bacteriophage T7 RNA polymerase
   5249..5273    +  protein_bind   lac operator: The lac repressor binds to the lac operator to inhibit transcription in E. coli. This inhibition can be relieved by adding lactose or isopropyl-β-D-thiogalactopyranoside (IPTG). lac repressor encoded by lacI
   5288..5310    +  RBS            RBS: efficient ribosome binding site from bacteriophage T7 gene 10 (Olins and Rangwala, 1989)
   5321..6417    +  CDS            MBP (fragment): maltose binding protein from E. coli; malE (mutated); This version of the gene does not encode a signal sequence, so MBP will remain in the cytosol.
   6577..6734    +  CDS            GB1 (fragment): B1 domain of Streptococcal protein G effective as a solubilizing fusion partner (Cheng and Patel, 2004)
   6739..6762    +  CDS            SET1 (fragment): solubility-enhancement tag derived from T7 phage gene 10B
   6770..6817    +  terminator     T7 terminator: transcription terminator for bacteriophage T7 RNA polymerase
   6840..6944    -  CDS            TcR (fragment): tetracycline efflux protein; tet; confers resistance to tetracycline
   6992..7020    -  promoter       tet promoter: E. coli promoter for tetracycline efflux protein gene
>Addgene plasmid #148516 | pnEA-NpM-DmThor_50-83-P66KP71Q-GB1_AD | depositor full sequence | sequence record 290964 | Full Sequence
TTCTTGAAGACGAAAGGGCCTCGTGATACGCCTATTTTTATAGGTTAATGTCATGATAATAATGGTTTCT
TAGACGTCAGGTGGCACTTTTCGGGGAAATGTGCGCGGAACCCCTATTTGTTTATTTTTCTAAATACATT
CAAATATGTATCCGCTCATGAGACAATAACCCTGATAAATGCTTCAATAATATTGAAAAAGGAAGAGTAT
GAGTATTCAACATTTCCGTGTCGCCCTTATTCCCTTTTTTGCGGCATTTTGCCTTCCTGTTTTTGCTCAC
CCAGAAACGCTGGTGAAAGTAAAAGATGCTGAAGATCAGTTGGGTGCACGAGTGGGTTACATCGAACTGG
ATCTCAACAGCGGTAAGATCCTTGAGAGTTTTCGCCCCGAAGAACGTTTTCCAATGATGAGCACTTTTAA
AGTTCTGCTATGTGGCGCGGTATTATCCCGTGTTGACGCCGGGCAAGAGCAACTCGGTCGCCGCATACAC
TATTCTCAGAATGACTTGGTTGAGTACTCACCAGTCACAGAAAAGCATCTTACGGATGGCATGACAGTAA
GAGAATTATGCAGTGCTGCCATAACCATGAGTGATAACACTGCGGCCAACTTACTTCTGACAACGATCGG
AGGACCGAAGGAGCTAACCGCTTTTTTGCACAACATGGGGGATCATGTAACTCGCCTTGATCGTTGGGAA
CCGGAGCTGAATGAAGCCATACCAAACGACGAGCGTGACACCACGATGCCTGCAGCAATGGCAACAACGT
TGCGCAAACTATTAACTGGCGAACTACTTACTCTAGCTTCCCGGCAACAATTAATAGACTGGATGGAGGC
GGATAAAGTTGCAGGACCACTTCTGCGCTCGGCCCTTCCGGCTGGCTGGTTTATTGCTGATAAATCTGGA
GCCGGTGAGCGTGGGTCTCGCGGTATCATTGCAGCACTGGGGCCAGATGGTAAGCCCTCCCGTATCGTAG
TTATCTACACGACGGGGAGTCAGGCAACTATGGATGAACGAAATAGACAGATCGCTGAGATAGGTGCCTC
ACTGATTAAGCATTGGTAACTGTCAGACCAAGTTTACTCATATATACTTTAGATTGATTTAAAACTTCAT
TTTTAATTTAAAAGGATCTAGGTGAAGATCCTTTTTGATAATCTCATGACCAAAATCCCTTAACGTGAGT
TTTCGTTCCACTGAGCGTCAGACCCCGTAGAAAAGATCAAAGGATCTTCTTGAGATCCTTTTTTTCTGCG
CGTAATCTGCTGCTTGCAAACAAAAAAACCACCGCTACCAGCGGTGGTTTGTTTGCCGGATCAAGAGCTA
CCAACTCTTTTTCCGAAGGTAACTGGCTTCAGCAGAGCGCAGATACCAAATACTGTCCTTCTAGTGTAGC
CGTAGTTAGGCCACCACTTCAAGAACTCTGTAGCACCGCCTACATACCTCGCTCTGCTAATCCTGTTACC
AGTGGCTGCTGCCAGTGGCGATAAGTCGTGTCTTACCGGGTTGGACTCAAGACGATAGTTACCGGATAAG
GCGCAGCGGTCGGGCTGAACGGGGGGTTCGTGCACACAGCCCAGCTTGGAGCGAACGACCTACACCGAAC
TGAGATACCTACAGCGTGAGCTATGAGAAAGCGCCACGCTTCCCGAAGGGAGAAAGGCGGACAGGTATCC
GGTAAGCGGCAGGGTCGGAACAGGAGAGCGCACGAGGGAGCTTCCAGGGGGAAACGCCTGGTATCTTTAT
AGTCCTGTCGGGTTTCGCCACCTCTGACTTGAGCGTCGATTTTTGTGATGCTCGTCAGGGGGGCGGAGCC
TATGGAAAAACGCCAGCAACGCGGCCTTTTTACGGTTCCTGGCCTTTTGCTGGCCTTTTGCTCACATGTT
CTTTCCTGCGTTATCCCCTGATTCTGTGGATAACCGTATTACCGCCTTTGAGTGAGCTGATACCGCTCGC
CGCAGCCGAACGACCGAGCGCAGCGAGTCAGTGAGCGAGGAAGCGGAAGAGCGCCTGATGCGGTATTTTC
TCCTTACGCATCTGTGCGGTATTTCACACCGCATATATGGTGCACTCTCAGTACAATCTGCTCTGATGCC
GCATAGTTAAGCCAGTATACACTCCGCTATCGCTACGTGACTGGGTCATGGCTGCGCCCCGACACCCGCC
AACACCCGCTGACGCGCCCTGACGGGCTTGTCTGCTCCCGGCATCCGCTTACAGACAAGCTGTGACCGTC
TCCGGGAGCTGCATGTGTCAGAGGTTTTCACCGTCATCACCGAAACGCGCGAGGCAGCTGCGGTAAAGCT
CATCAGCGTGGTCGTGAAGCGATTCACAGATGTCTGCCTGTTCATCCGCGTCCAGCTCGTTGAGTTTCTC
CAGAAGCGTTAATGTCTGGCTTCTGATAAAGCGGGCCATGTTAAGGGCGGTTTTTTCCTGTTTGGTCACT
GATGCCTCCGTGTAAGGGGGATTTCTGTTCATGGGGGTAATGATACCGATGAAACGAGAGAGGATGCTCA
CGATACGGGTTACTGATGATGAACATGCCCGGTTACTGGAACGTTGTGAGGGTAAACAACTGGCGGTATG
GATGCGGCGGGACCAGAGAAAAATCACTCAGGGTCAATGCCAGCGCTTCGTTAATACAGATGTAGGTGTT
CCACAGGGTAGCCAGCAGCATCCTGCGATGCAGATCCGGAACATAATGGTGCAGGGCGCTGACTTCCGCG
TTTCCAGACTTTACGAAACACGGAAACCGAAGACCATTCATGTTGTTGCTCAGGTCGCAGACGTTTTGCA
GCAGCAGTCGCTTCACGTTCGCTCGCGTATCGGTGATTCATTCTGCTAACCAGTAAGGCAACCCCGCCAG
CCTAGCCGGGTCCTCAACGACAGGAGCACGATCATGCGCACCCGTGGCCAGGACCCAACGCTGCCCGAGA
TGCGCCGCGTGCGGCTGCTGGAGATGGCGGACGCGATGGATATGTTCTGCCAAGGGTTGGTTTGCGCATT
CACAGTTCTCCGCAAGAATTGATTGGCTCCAATTCTTGGAGTGGTGAATCCGTTAGCGAGGTGCCGCCGG
CTTCCATTCAGGTCGAGGTGGCCCGGCTCCATGCACCGCGACGCAACGCGGGGAGGCAGACAAGGTATAG
GGCGGCGCCTACAATCCATGCCAACCCGTTCCATGTGCTCGCCGAGGCGGCATAAATCGCCGTGACGATC
AGCGGTCCAGTGATCGAAGTTAGGCTGGTAAGAGCCGCGAGCGATCCTTGAAGCTGTCCCTGATGGTCGT
CATCTACCTGCCTGGACAGCATGGCCTGCAACGCGGGCATCCCGATGCCGCCGGAAGCGAGAAGAATCAT
AATGGGGAAGGCCATCCAGCCTCGCGTCGCGAACGCCAGCAAGACGTAGCCCAGCGCGTCGGCCGCCATG
CCGGCGATAATGGCCTGCTTCTCGCCGAAACGTTTGGTGGCGGGACCAGTGACGAAGGCTTGAGCGAGGG
CGTGCAAGATTCCGAATACCGCAAGCGACAGGCCGATCATCGTCGCGCTCCAGCGAAAGCGGTCCTCGCC
GAAAATGACCCAGAGCGCTGCCGGCACCTGTCCTACGAGTTGCATGATAAAGAAGACAGTCATAAGTGCG
GCGACGATAGTCATGCCCCGCGCCCACCGGAAGGAGCTGACTGGGTTGAAGGCTCTCAAGGGCATCGGTC
GAGATCCCGGTGCCTAATGAGTGAGCTAACTTACATTAATTGCGTTGCGCTCACTGCCCGCTTTCCAGTC
GGGAAACCTGTCGTGCCAGCTGCATTAATGAATCGGCCAACGCGCGGGGAGAGGCGGTTTGCGTATTGGG
CGCCAGGGTGGTTTTTCTTTTCACCAGTGAGACGGGCAACAGCTGATTGCCCTTCACCGCCTGGCCCTGA
GAGAGTTGCAGCAAGCGGTCCACGCTGGTTTGCCCCAGCAGGCGAAAATCCTGTTTGATGGTGGTTAACG
GCGGGATATAACATGAGCTGTCTTCGGTATCGTCGTATCCCACTACCGAGATATCCGCACCAACGCGCAG
CCCGGACTCGGTAATGGCGCGCATTGCGCCCAGCGCCATCTGATCGTTGGCAACCAGCATCGCAGTGGGA
ACGATGCCCTCATTCAGCATTTGCATGGTTTGTTGAAAACCGGACATGGCACTCCAGTCGCCTTCCCGTT
CCGCTATCGGCTGAATTTGATTGCGAGTGAGATATTTATGCCAGCCAGCCAGACGCAGACGCGCCGAGAC
AGAACTTAATGGGCCCGCTAACAGCGCGATTTGCTGGTGACCCAATGCGACCAGATGCTCCACGCCCAGT
CGCGTACCGTCTTCATGGGAGAAAATAATACTGTTGATGGGTGTCTGGTCAGAGACATCAAGAAATAACG
CCGGAACATTAGTGCAGGCAGCTTCCACAGCAATGGCATCCTGGTCATCCAGCGGATAGTTAATGATCAG
CCCACTGACGCGTTGCGCGAGAAGATTGTGCACCGCCGCTTTACAGGCTTCGACGCCGCTTCGTTCTACC
ATCGACACCACCACGCTGGCACCCAGTTGATCGGCGCGAGATTTAATCGCCGCGACAATTTGCGACGGCG
CGTGCAGGGCCAGACTGGAGGTGGCAACGCCAATCAGCAACGACTGTTTGCCCGCCAGTTGTTGTGCCAC
GCGGTTGGGAATGTAATTCAGCTCCGCCATCGCCGCTTCCACTTTTTCCCGCGTTTTCGCAGAAACGTGG
CTGGCCTGGTTCACCACGCGGGAAACGGTCTGATAAGAGACACCGGCATACTCTGCGACATCGTATAACG
TTACTGGTTTCACATTCACCACCCTGAATTGACTCTCTTCCGGGCGCTATCATGCCATACCGCGAAAGGT
TTTGCGCCATTCGATGGTGTCCGGGATCTCGACGCTCTCCCTTATGCGACTCCTGCATTAGGAAGCAGCC
CAGTAGTAGGTTGAGGCCGTTGAGCACCGCCGCCGCAAGGAATGGTGCATGCAAGGAGATGGCGCCCAAC
AGTCCCCCGGCCACGGGGCCTGCCACCATACCCACGCCGAAACAAGCGCTCATGAGCCCGAAGTGGCGAG
CCCGATCTTCCCCATCGGTGATGTCGGCGATATAGGCGCCAGCAACCGCACCTGTGGCGCCGGTGATGCC
GGCCACGATGCGTCCGGCGTAGAGGATCGAGATCTCGATCCCGCGAAATTAATACGACTCACTATAGGGG
AATTGTGAGCGGATAACAATTCCCCACTAGTAATAATTTTGTTTAACTTTAAGAAGGAGATATACCATGG
AAACTGAAGAAGGTAAACTGGTAATCTGGATTAACGGCGATAAAGGCTATAACGGTCTCGCTGAAGTCGG
TAAGAAATTCGAGAAAGATACCGGAATTAAAGTCACCGTTGAGCATCCGGATAAACTGGAAGAGAAATTC
CCACAGGTTGCGGCAACTGGCGATGGCCCTGACATTATCTTCTGGGCACACGACCGCTTTGGTGGCTACG
CTCAATCTGGCCTGTTGGCTGAAATCACCCCGGACAAAGCGTTCCAGGACAAGCTGTATCCGTTTACCTG
GGATGCCGTACGTTACAACGGCAAGCTGATTGCTTACCCGATCGCTGTTGAAGCGTTATCGCTGATTTAT
AACAAAGACCTGCTGCCGAACCCGCCAAAAACCTGGGAAGAGATCCCGGCGCTGGATAAAGAACTGAAAG
CGAAAGGTAAGAGCGCCCTGATGTTCAACCTGCAAGAACCGTACTTCACCTGGCCGCTGATTGCTGCTGA
CGGGGGTTATGCGTTCAAGTATGAAAACGGCAAGTACGACATTAAAGACGTGGGCGTGGATAACGCTGGC
GCGAAAGCGGGTCTGACCTTCCTGGTTGACCTGATTAAAAACAAACACATGAATGCAGACACCGATTACT
CCATCGCAGAAGCTGCCTTTAATAAAGGCGAAACAGCGATGACCATCAACGGCCCGTGGGCATGGTCCAA
CATCGACACCAGCAAAGTGAATTATGGTGTAACGGTACTGCCGACCTTCAAGGGTCAACCATCCAAACCG
TTCGTTGGCGTGCTGAGCGCAGGTATTAACGCCGCCAGTCCGAACAAAGAGCTGGCAAAAGAGTTCCTCG
AAAACTATCTGCTGACTGATGAAGGTCTGGAAGCGGTTAATAAAGACAAACCGCTGGGTGCCGTAGCGCT
GAAGTCTTACGAGGAAGAGTTGGCGAAAGATCCACGTATTGCCGCCACGATGGAAAACGCCCAGAAAGGT
GAAATCATGCCGAACATCCCGCAGATGTCCGCTTTCTGGTATGCCGTGCGTACTGCGGTGATCAACGCCG
CCAGCGGTCGTCAGACTGTCGATGAAGCCCTTAAAGACGCGCAGACTGGTACCGGCAGCGGCCTGGAAGT
TCTGTTCCAGGGGCCCCATATGACCAAACTTATCTACGAGCGGGCTTTCATGAAGAATCTCCGTGGCTCC
AAATTGAGCCAAACTCAGCCGTCCAACGTGCCCAGTTGCTTGCTGAGGGGAACTGCTAGCATGCAGTACA
AACTTATCCTGAACGGTAAAACCCTGAAAGGTGAAACCACCACCGAAGCTGTTGACGCTGCTACCGCGGA
AAAAGTTTTCAAACAGTACGCTAACGACAACGGTGTTGACGGTGAATGGACCTACGACGACGCTACCAAA
ACCTACACCGTAACGGAATGAGTTGGCTGCTGCCACCGCTGAGCAATAACTAGCATAACCCCTTGGGGCC
TCTAAACGGGTCTTGAGGGGTTTTTTGCTGAAAGGAGGAACTATATCCGGATATCCCGCAAGAGGCCCGG
CAGTACCGGCATAACCAAGCCTATGCCTACAGCATCCAGGGTGACGGTGCCGAGGATGACGATGAGCGCA
TTGTTAGATTTCATACACGGTGCCTGACTGCGTTAGCAATTTAACTGTGATAAACTACCGCATTAAAGCT
TATCGATGATAAGCTGTCAAACATGAGAA
